>Addgene plasmid #186031 | pCAGGS SARS-CoV-2 BA.4/5 Spike | addgene full sequence | sequence record 363823 | Addgene NGS Result
GTCGACATTGATTATTGACTAGTTATTAATAGTAATCAATTACGGGGTCATTAGTTCATAGCCCATATAT
GGAGTTCCGCGTTACATAACTTACGGTAAATGGCCCGCCTGGCTGACCGCCCAACGACCCCCGCCCATTG
ACGTCAATAATGACGTATGTTCCCATAGTAACGCCAATAGGGACTTTCCATTGACGTCAATGGGTGGAGT
ATTTACGGTAAACTGCCCACTTGGCAGTACATCAAGTGTATCATATGCCAAGTACGCCCCCTATTGACGT
CAATGACGGTAAATGGCCCGCCTGGCATTATGCCCAGTACATGACCTTATGGGACTTTCCTACTTGGCAG
TACATCTACGTATTAGTCATCGCTATTACCATGGTCGAGGTGAGCCCCACGTTCTGCTTCACTCTCCCCA
TCTCCCCCCCCTCCCCACCCCCAATTTTGTATTTATTTATTTTTTAATTATTTTGTGCAGCGATGGGGGC
GGGGGGGGGGGGGGCGCGCGCCAGGCGGGGSGGGGSGGGGSGRGGGGSGGGGSGGGGSGRGGSGGRGRGG
KGCGGCGGCAGCCAATCAGAGCGGCGCGCTCCGAAAGTTTCCTTTTATGGCGAGGCGGCGGCGGCGGCGG
CCCTATAAAAAGCGAAGCGCGCGGCGGGCGGGAGTCGCTGCGCGCTGCCTTCGCCCCGTGCCCCGCTCCG
CCGCCGCCTCGCGCCGCCCGCCCCGGCTCTGACTGACCGCGTTACTCCCACAGGTGAGCGGGCGGGACGG
CCCTTCTCCTCCGGGCTGTAATTAGCGCTTGGTTTAATGACGGCTTGTTTCTTTTCTGTGGCTGCGTGAA
AGCCTTGAGGGGCTCCGGGAGGGCCCTTTGTGCGGGGGGAGCGGCTCGGGGGGTGCGTGCGTGTGTGTGT
GCGTGGGGAGCGCCGCGTGCGGCTCCGCGCTGCCCGGCGGCTGTGAGCGCTGCGGGCGCGGCGCGGGGCT
TTGTGCGCTCCGCAGTGTGCGCGAGGGGAGCGCGGCCGGGGGCGGTGCCCCGCGGTGCGGGGGGGGCTGC
GAGGGGAACAAAGGCTGCGTGCGGGGTGTGTGCGTGGGGGGGTGAGCAGGGGGTGTGGGCGCGTCGGTCG
GGCTGCAACCCCCCCTGCACCCCCCTCCCCGAGTTGCTGAGCACGGCCCGGCTTCGGGTGCGGGGCTCCG
TACGGGGCGTGGCGCGGGGCTCGCCGTGCCGGGCGGGGGGTGGCGGCAGGTGGGGGTGCCGGGCGGGGCG
GGGCCGCCTCGGGCCGGGGRGGGCTCGGGGGAGGGGCGCGGCGGCCCCCGGAGCGCCGGCGGCTGTCGAG
GCGCGGCGAGCCGCAGCCATTGCCTTTTATGGTAATCGTGCGAGAGGGCGCAGGGACTTCCTTTGTCCCA
AATCTGTGCGGAGCCGAAATCTGGGAGGCGCCGCCGCACCCCCTCTAGCGGGCGCGGGGCGAAGCGGTGC
GGCGCCGGCAGGAAGGAAATGGGCGGGGAGGGCCTTCGTGCGTCGCCGCGCCGCCGTCCCCTTCTCCCTC
TCCAGCCTCGGGGCTGTCCGCGGGGGGACGGCTGCCTTCGGGGGGGACGGGGCAGGGCGGGGTTCGGCTT
CTGGCGTGTGACCGGCGGCTCTAGAGCCTCTGCTAACCATGTTCATGCCTTCTTCTTTTTCCTACAGCTC
CTGGGCAACGTGCTGGTTATTGTGCTGTCTCATCATTTTGGCAAAGAATTCGCCACCATGTTCGTCTTCC
TCGTCCTCCTCCCCCTCGTCTCCTCCCAGTGCGTCAACCTCATCACCCGCACCCAGAGCTACACCAACTC
CTTCACCCGCGGCGTCTACTACCCCGACAAGGTCTTCCGCTCCTCCGTCCTCCACTCCACCCAGGACCTC
TTCCTCCCCTTCTTCTCCAACGTCACCTGGTTCCACGCCATCTCCGGCACCAACGGCACCAAGCGCTTCG
ACAACCCCGTCCTCCCCTTCAACGACGGCGTCTACTTCGCCTCCACCGAGAAGTCCAACATCATCCGCGG
CTGGATCTTCGGCACCACCCTCGACTCCAAGACCCAGTCCCTCCTCATCGTCAACAACGCCACCAACGTC
GTCATCAAGGTCTGCGAGTTCCAGTTCTGCAACGACCCCTTCCTCGACGTCTACTACCACAAGAACAACA
AGTCCTGGATGGAGTCCGAGTTCCGCGTCTACTCCTCCGCCAACAACTGCACCTTCGAGTACGTCTCCCA
GCCCTTCCTCATGGACCTCGAGGGCAAGCAGGGCAACTTCAAGAACCTCCGCGAGTTCGTCTTCAAGAAC
ATCGACGGCTACTTCAAGATCTACTCCAAGCACACCCCCATCAACCTCGGCCGCGACCTCCCCCAGGGCT
TCTCCGCCCTCGAGCCCCTCGTCGACCTCCCCATCGGCATCAACATCACCCGCTTCCAGACCCTCCTCGC
CCTCCACCGCTCCTACCTCACCCCCGGCGACTCCTCCTCCGGCTGGACCGCCGGCGCCGCCGCCTACTAC
GTCGGCTACCTCCAGCCCCGCACCTTCCTCCTCAAGTACAACGAGAACGGCACCATCACCGACGCCGTCG
ACTGCGCCCTCGACCCCCTCTCCGAGACCAAGTGCACCCTCAAGTCCTTCACCGTCGAGAAGGGCATCTA
CCAGACCTCCAACTTCCGCGTCCAGCCCACCGAGTCCATCGTCCGCTTCCCCAACATCACCAACCTCTGC
CCCTTCGACGAGGTCTTCAACGCCACCCGCTTCGCCTCCGTCTACGCCTGGAACCGCAAGCGCATCTCCA
ACTGCGTCGCCGACTACTCCGTCCTCTACAACTTCGCCCCTTTCTTCGCCTTCAAGTGCTACGGCGTCTC
CCCCACCAAGCTCAACGACCTCTGCTTCACCAACGTCTACGCCGACTCCTTCGTCATCCGCGGCAACGAG
GTCAGCCAGATCGCCCCCGGCCAGACCGGCAACATCGCCGACTACAACTACAAGCTCCCCGACGACTTCA
CCGGCTGCGTCATCGCCTGGAACTCCAACAAGCTCGACTCCAAGGTCGGCGGCAACTACAACTACAGGTA
CCGCCTCTTCCGCAAGTCCAACCTCAAGCCCTTCGAGCGCGACATCTCCACCGAGATCTACCAGGCCGGC
AACAAACCCTGCAACGGCGTCGCCGGCGTGAACTGCTACTTCCCCCTCCAGTCCTACGGCTTCAGGCCCA
CCTACGGCGTCGGCCACCAGCCCTACCGCGTCGTCGTCCTCTCCTTCGAGCTCCTCCACGCCCCCGCCAC
CGTCTGCGGCCCCAAGAAGTCCACCAACCTCGTCAAGAACAAGTGCGTCAACTTCAACTTCAACGGCCTC
ACCGGCACCGGCGTCCTCACCGAGTCCAACAAGAAGTTCCTCCCCTTCCAGCAGTTCGGCCGCGACATCG
CCGACACCACCGACGCCGTCCGCGACCCCCAGACCCTCGAGATCCTCGACATCACCCCCTGCTCCTTCGG
CGGCGTCTCCGTCATCACCCCCGGCACCAACACCTCCAACCAGGTCGCCGTCCTCTACCAGGGTGTCAAC
TGCACCGAGGTCCCCGTCGCCATCCACGCCGACCAGCTCACCCCCACCTGGCGCGTCTACTCCACCGGCT
CCAACGTCTTCCAGACCCGCGCCGGCTGCCTCATCGGCGCCGAGTACGTCAACAACTCCTACGAGTGCGA
CATCCCCATCGGCGCCGGCATCTGCGCCTCCTACCAGACCCAGACCAAGTCCCACCGCCGCGCCCGCTCC
GTCGCCTCCCAGTCCATCATCGCCTACACCATGTCCCTCGGCGCCGAGAACTCCGTCGCCTACTCCAACA
ACTCCATCGCCATCCCCACCAACTTCACCATCTCCGTCACCACCGAGATCCTCCCCGTCTCCATGACCAA
GACCTCCGTCGACTGCACCATGTACATCTGCGGCGACTCCACCGAGTGCTCCAACCTCCTCCTCCAGTAC
GGCTCCTTCTGCACCCAGCTCAAGCGCGCCCTCACCGGCATCGCCGTCGAGCAGGACAAGAACACCCAGG
AGGTCTTCGCCCAGGTCAAGCAGATCTACAAGACCCCCCCCATCAAGTACTTCGGCGGCTTCAACTTCTC
CCAGATCCTCCCCGACCCCTCCAAGCCCTCCAAGCGCTCCTTCATCGAGGACCTCCTCTTCAACAAGGTC
ACCCTCGCCGACGCCGGCTTCATCAAGCAGTACGGCGACTGCCTCGGCGACATCGCCGCCCGCGACCTCA
TCTGCGCCCAGAAGTTCAACGGCCTCACCGTCCTCCCCCCCCTCCTCACCGACGAGATGATCGCCCAGTA
CACCTCCGCCCTCCTCGCCGGCACCATCACCTCCGGCTGGACCTTCGGCGCCGGCGCCGCCCTCCAGATC
CCCTTCGCCATGCAGATGGCCTACCGCTTCAACGGCATCGGCGTCACCCAGAACGTCCTCTACGAGAACC
AGAAGCTCATCGCCAACCAGTTCAACTCCGCCATCGGCAAGATCCAGGACTCCCTCTCCTCCACCGCCTC
CGCCCTCGGCAAGCTCCAGGACGTCGTCAACCACAACGCCCAGGCCCTCAACACCCTCGTCAAGCAGCTC
TCCTCCAAGTTCGGCGCCATCTCCTCCGTCCTCAACGACATCCTGTCCCGCCTCGACAAGGTCGAGGCCG
AGGTCCAGATCGACCGCCTCATCACCGGCCGCCTCCAGTCCCTCCAGACCTACGTCACCCAGCAGCTCAT
CCGCGCCGCCGAGATCCGCGCCTCCGCCAACCTCGCCGCCACCAAGATGTCCGAGTGCGTCCTCGGCCAG
TCCAAGCGCGTCGACTTCTGCGGCAAGGGCTACCACCTCATGTCCTTCCCCCAGTCCGCCCCCCACGGCG
TCGTCTTCCTCCACGTCACCTACGTCCCCGCCCAGGAGAAGAACTTCACCACCGCCCCCGCCATCTGCCA
CGACGGCAAGGCCCACTTCCCCCGCGAGGGCGTCTTCGTCTCCAACGGCACCCACTGGTTCGTCACCCAG
CGCAACTTCTACGAGCCCCAGATCATCACCACCGACAACACCTTCGTCTCCGGCAACTGCGACGTCGTCA
TCGGCATCGTCAACAACACCGTCTACGACCCCCTCCAGCCCGAGCTCGACTCCTTCAAGGAGGAGCTCGA
CAAGTACTTCAAGAACCACACCTCCCCCGACGTCGACCTCGGCGACATCTCCGGCATCAACGCCTCCGTC
GTCAACATCCAGAAGGAGATCGACCGCCTCAACGAGGTCGCCAAGAACCTCAACGAGTCCCTCATCGACC
TCCAGGAGCTCGGCAAGTACGAGCAGTACATCAAGTGGCCCTGGTACATCTGGCTCGGCTTCATCGCCGG
CCTCATCGCCATCGTCATGGTCACCATCATGCTCTGCTGCATGACCTCCTGCTGCTCCTGCCTCAAGGGC
TGCTGCTCCTGCGGCTCCTGCTGCAAGTTCGACGAGGACGACTCCGAGCCCGTCCTCAAGGGCGTCAAGC
TCCACTACACCTAAGCTAGCAGATCTTTTTCCCTCTGCCAAAAATTATGGGGACATCATGAAGCCCCTTG
AGCATCTGACTTCTGGCTAATAAAGGAAATTTATTTTCATTGCAATAGTGTGTTGGAATTTTTTGTGTCT
CTCACTCGGAAGGACATATGGGAGGGCAAATCATTTAAAACATCAGAATGAGTATTTGGTTTAGAGTTTG
GCAACATATGCCCATATGCTGGCTGCCATGAACAAAGGTTGGCTATAAAGAGGTCATCAGTATATGAAAC
AGCCCCCTGCTGTCCATTCCTTATTCCATAGAAAAGCCTTGACTTGAGGTTAGATTTTTTTTATATTTTG
TTTTGTGTTATTTTTTTCTTTAACATCCCTAAAATTTTCCTTACATGTTTTACTAGCCAGATTTTTCCTC
CTCTCCTGACTACTCCCAGTCATAGCTGTCCCTCTTCTCTTATGGAGATCCCTCGACCTGCAGCCCAAGC
TTGGCGTAATCATGGTCATAGCTGTTTCCTGTGTGAAATTGTTATCCGCTCACAATTCCACACAACATAC
GAGCCGGAAGCATAAAGTGTAAAGCCTGGGGTGCCTAATGAGTGAGCTAACTCACATTAATTGCGTTGCG
CTCACTGCCCGCTTTCCAGTCGGGAAACCTGTCGTGCCAGCGGATCCGCATCTCAATTAGTCAGCAACCA
TAGTCCCGCCCCTAACTCCGCCCATCCCGCCCCTAACTCCGCCCAGTTCCGCCCATTCTCCGCCCCATGG
CTGACTAATTTTTTTTATTTATGCAGAGGCCGAGGCCGCCTCGGCCTCTGAGCTATTCCAGAAGTAGTGA
GGAGGCTTTTTTGGAGGCCTAGGCTTTTGCAAAAAGCTAACTTGTTTATTGCAGCTTATAATGGTTACAA
ATAAAGCAATAGCATCACAAATTTCACAAATAAAGCATTTTTTTCACTGCATTCTAGTTGTGGTTTGTCC
AAACTCATCAATGTATCTTATCATGTCTGGATCCGCTGCATTAATGAATCGGCCAACGCGCGGGGAGAGG
CGGTTTGCGTATTGGGCGCTCTTCCGCTTCCTCGCTCACTGACTCGCTGCGCTCGGTCGTTCGGCTGCGG
CGAGCGGTATCAGCTCACTCAAAGGCGGTAATACGGTTATCCACAGAATCAGGGGATAACGCAGGAAAGA
ACATGTGAGCAAAAGGCCAGCAAAAGGCCAGGAACCGTAAAAAGGCCGCGTTGCTGGCGTTTTTCCATAG
GCTCCGCCCCCCTGACGAGCATCACAAAAATCGACGCTCAAGTCAGAGGTGGCGAAACCCGACAGGACTA
TAAAGATACCAGGCGTTTCCCCCTGGAAGCTCCCTCGTGCGCTCTCCTGTTCCGACCCTGCCGCTTACCG
GATACCTGTCCGCCTTTCTCCCTTCGGGAAGCGTGGCGCTTTCTCATAGCTCACGCTGTAGGTATCTCAG
TTCGGTGTAGGTCGTTCGCTCCAAGCTGGGCTGTGTGCACGAACCCCCCGTTCAGCCCGACCGCTGCGCC
TTATCCGGTAACTATCGTCTTGAGTCCAACCCGGTAAGACACGACTTATCGCCACTGGCAGCAGCCACTG
GTAACAGGATTAGCAGAGCGAGGTATGTAGGCGGTGCTACAGAGTTCTTGAAGTGGTGGCCTAACTACGG
CTACACTAGAAGAACAGTATTTGGTATCTGCGCTCTGCTGAAGCCAGTTACCTTCGGAAAAAGAGTTGGT
AGCTCTTGATCCGGCAAACAAACCACCGCTGGTAGCGGTGGTTTTTTTGTTTGCAAGCAGCAGATTACGC
GCAGAAAAAAAGGATCTCAAGAAGATCCTTTGATCTTTTCTACGGGGTCTGACGCTCAGTGGAACGAAAA
CTCACGTTAAGGGATTTTGGTCATGAGATTATCAAAAAGGATCTTCACCTAGATCCTTTTAAATTAAAAA
TGAAGTTTTAAATCAATCTAAAGTATATATGAGTAAACTTGGTCTGACAGTTACCAATGCTTAATCAGTG
AGGCACCTATCTCAGCGATCTGTCTATTTCGTTCATCCATAGTTGCCTGACTCCCCGTCGTGTAGATAAC
TACGATACGGGAGGGCTTACCATCTGGCCCCAGTGCTGCAATGATACCGCGAGACCCACGCTCACCGGCT
CCAGATTTATCAGCAATAAACCAGCCAGCCGGAAGGGCCGAGCGCAGAAGTGGTCCTGCAACTTTATCCG
CCTCCATCCAGTCTATTAATTGTTGCCGGGAAGCTAGAGTAAGTAGTTCGCCAGTTAATAGTTTGCGCAA
CGTTGTTGCCATTGCTACAGGCATCGTGGTGTCACGCTCGTCGTTTGGTATGGCTTCATTCAGCTCCGGT
TCCCAACGATCAAGGCGAGTTACATGATCCCCCATGTTGTGCAAAAAAGCGGTTAGCTCCTTCGGTCCTC
CGATCGTTGTCAGAAGTAAGTTGGCCGCAGTGTTATCACTCATGGTTATGGCAGCACTGCATAATTCTCT
TACTGTCATGCCATCCGTAAGATGCTTTTCTGTGACTGGTGAGTACTCAACCAAGTCATTCTGAGAATAG
TGTATGCGGCGACCGAGTTGCTCTTGCCCGGCGTCAATACGGGATAATACCGCGCCACATAGCAGAACTT
TAAAAGTGCTCATCATTGGAAAACGTTCTTCGGGGCGAAAACTCTCAAGGATCTTACCGCTGTTGAGATC
CAGTTCGATGTAACCCACTCGTGCACCCAACTGATCTTCAGCATCTTTTACTTTCACCAGCGTTTCTGGG
TGAGCAAAAACAGGAAGGCAAAATGCCGCAAAAAAGGGAATAAGGGCGACACGGAAATGTTGAATACTCA
TACTCTTCCTTTTTCAATATTATTGAAGCATTTATCAGGGTTATTGTCTCATGAGCGGATACATATTTGA
ATGTATTTAGAAAAATAAACAAATAGGGGTTCCGCGCACATTTCCCCGAAAAGTGCCACCTGG
Features (pLannotate 1.2.2; 16 found; start..end, strand, type, name):
      4..383     +  enhancer       CMV enhancer: human cytomegalovirus immediate early enhancer
    661..1677    +  intron         chimeric intron: chimera between introns from chicken β-actin and rabbit β-globin
   1675..1731    +  CDS            HBB (fragment): HBB_LEPEU - Experimental evidence at protein level: Swiss-Prot protein existence level 1. Involved in oxygen transport from the lung to the various peripheral tissues. From Lepus europaeus (European hare).
   1738..5541    +  CDS            S: SPIKE_SARS2 - Experimental evidence at protein level: Swiss-Prot protein existence level 1. [Spike glycoprotein]: May down-regulate host tetherin (BST2) by lysosomal degradation, thereby counteracting its antiviral activity. From Severe acute respiratory syndrome coronavirus 2 (2019-nCoV) (SARS-CoV-2).
   5619..5674    +  polyA_signal   β-globin poly(A) signal: rabbit β-globin polyadenylation signal (Gil and Proudfoot, 1987)
   6059..6075    -  protein_bind   lac operator: The lac repressor binds to the lac operator to inhibit transcription in E. coli. This inhibition can be relieved by adding lactose or isopropyl-β-D-thiogalactopyranoside (IPTG). lac repressor encoded by lacI
   6083..6113    -  promoter       lac promoter: promoter for the E. coli lac operon
   6128..6149    -  protein_bind   CAP binding site: CAP binding activates transcription in the presence of cAMP. E. coli catabolite activator protein
   6162..6201    -  CDS            lacI (fragment): lac repressor; lacI; The lac repressor binds to the lac operator to inhibit transcription in E. coli. This inhibition can be relieved by adding lactose or isopropyl-β-D-thiogalactopyranoside (IPTG).
   6208..6230    +  promoter       SV40 promoter (fragment): SV40 enhancer and early promoter
   6254..6389    +  rep_origin     SV40 ori: SV40 origin of replication
   6409..6543    +  polyA_signal   SV40 poly(A) signal: SV40 polyadenylation signal
   6545..6599    -  CDS            lacI (fragment): lac repressor; lacI; The lac repressor binds to the lac operator to inhibit transcription in E. coli. This inhibition can be relieved by adding lactose or isopropyl-β-D-thiogalactopyranoside (IPTG).
   6782..7370    -  rep_origin     ori: high-copy-number ColE1/pMB1/pBR322/pUC origin of replication
   7541..8401    -  CDS            AmpR: β-lactamase; bla; confers resistance to ampicillin, carbenicillin, and related antibiotics
   8402..8506    -  promoter       AmpR promoter: bla
