[The description below was written by a language model from this plasmid's Addgene catalogue record and pLannotate feature annotations shown in this document.]
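Description:
pCAGGS SARS-CoV-2 BA.4/5 Spike is a mammalian expression plasmid of about 8.5 kb, built on the pCAGGS backbone, that drives production of the codon-optimized, full-length spike glycoprotein of the SARS-CoV-2 Omicron BA.4/5 sublineage. It is propagated in E. coli as a high-copy plasmid through a ColE1/pUC-type origin and is selected with ampicillin via the β-lactamase gene and its native promoter. The backbone also carries remnants of lac regulatory sequence (lac promoter, operator, CAP site and short lacI fragments). An SV40 origin of replication with an adjacent SV40 poly(A) signal is present as well, and this origin can support episomal amplification in cells that express SV40 large T antigen.

The spike open reading frame, roughly 3.8 kb, sits between EcoRI and NheI sites and is under the control of the composite CAG regulatory unit. This unit consists of the human CMV immediate-early enhancer, the chicken β-actin promoter (named in the catalogue entry, though not separately called in the feature table) and a chimeric chicken β-actin/rabbit β-globin intron. Transcripts are terminated by the rabbit β-globin polyadenylation signal. The short HBB fragment annotated just upstream of the insert appears to be residual β-globin sequence at the intron boundary rather than an intended fusion. The encoded spike carries the BA.2 set of substitutions with residue Q493 reverted, plus the 69-70 deletion, L452R and F486V, which together define BA.4/5. No epitope tag or reporter is recorded. The associated publication concerns antibody recognition and neutralization of Omicron subvariant spikes after mRNA vaccination, which fits use of the plasmid to express spike in transfected cells for such studies, although the record does not describe the specific assays.
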