Addgene plasmid #186031: pCAGGS SARS-CoV-2 BA.4/5 Spike
Purpose: Expresses codon-optimized full length SARS-CoV-2 BA.4/5 Spike
Depositing lab: Marceline Côté. Depositing organization: University of Ottawa. Publication: Spike recognition and neutralization of SARS-CoV-2 Omicron subvariants elicited after the third dose of mRNA vaccine. Tauzin A, Nicolas A, Ding S, Benlarbi M, Medjahed H, Chatterjee D, Dionne K, Gong SY, Gendron-Lepage G, Bo Y, Perreault J, Goyette G, Gokool L, Arlotto P, Morrisseau C, Tremblay C, Martel-Laferriere V, De Serres G, Levade I, Kaufmann DE, Cote M, Bazin R, Finzi A. Cell Rep. 2023 Jan 31;42(1):111998. doi: 10.1016/j.celrep.2023.111998. Epub 2023 Jan 9. PubMed 36656710.
Backbone
  Vector backbone: pCAGGS
  Backbone size w/o insert (bp): 4716
  Total vector size (bp): 8523
  Vector type: Mammalian Expression
Growth in bacteria
  Bacterial resistance: Ampicillin, 100 μg/mL
  Growth temperature: 37°C
  Growth strain: DH5alpha
  Copy number: High Copy
Gene/Insert
  Gene/Insert name: SARS-CoV-2 BA.4/5 Spike (alt name: SARS-CoV-2 Omicron Spike)
  Insert size (bp): 3806
  Mutation: BA.2 mutations (T19I, LPPA24S, G142D, V213G, G339D, S371F, S373P, S375F, T376A, D405N, R408S, K417N, N440K, S477N, T478K, E484A, Q493R, Q498R, N501Y, Y505H, D614G, H655Y, N679K, P681H, N764K, D796Y, Q954H, N969K) with a Q493 reversion and Δ69-70, L452R and F486V
  Entrez Gene: S (a.k.a. GU280_gp02, spike glycoprotein)
  Promoter: chicken β-actin promoter, CMV enhancer
  Cloning method: Restriction Enzyme; 5′ cloning site EcoRI (not destroyed); 3′ cloning site NheI (not destroyed)
  Sequencing primers: 5′ CTCTAGAGCCTCTGCTAACCATGTTC
Terms and licenses: Academic/Nonprofit Terms; Industry Terms
Depositor comments: Please visit https://doi.org/10.1101/2022.08.03.22278386 for medRxiv preprint.
How to cite: pCAGGS SARS-CoV-2 BA.4/5 Spike was a gift from Marceline Côté (Addgene plasmid # 186031 ; http://n2t.net/addgene:186031 ; RRID:Addgene_186031)
