>Addgene plasmid #186031 | pCAGGS SARS-CoV-2 BA.4/5 Spike | depositor partial sequence | sequence record 360979 | Spike gene
TCCTGGGCAACGTGCTGGTTATTGTGCTGTCTCATCATTTTGGCAAAGAATTCGCCACCATGTTCGTCTT
CCTCGTCCTCCTCCCCCTCGTCTCCTCCCAGTGCGTCAACCTCATCACCCGCACCCAGAGCTACACCAAC
TCCTTCACCCGCGGCGTCTACTACCCCGACAAGGTCTTCCGCTCCTCCGTCCTCCACTCCACCCAGGACC
TCTTCCTCCCCTTCTTCTCCAACGTCACCTGGTTCCACGCCATCTCCGGCACCAACGGCACCAAGCGCTT
CGACAACCCCGTCCTCCCCTTCAACGACGGCGTCTACTTCGCCTCCACCGAGAAGTCCAACATCATCCGC
GGCTGGATCTTCGGCACCACCCTCGACTCCAAGACCCAGTCCCTCCTCATCGTCAACAACGCCACCAACG
TCGTCATCAAGGTCTGCGAGTTCCAGTTCTGCAACGACCCCTTCCTCGACGTCTACTACCACAAGAACAA
CAAGTCCTGGATGGAGTCCGAGTTCCGCGTCTACTCCTCCGCCAACAACTGCACCTTCGAGTACGTCTCC
CAGCCCTTCCTCATGGACCTCGAGGGCAAGCAGGGCAACTTCAAGAACCTCCGCGAGTTCGTCTTCAAGA
ACATCGACGGCTACTTCAAGATCTACTCCAAGCACACCCCCATCAACCTCGGCCGCGACCTCCCCCAGGG
CTTCTCCGCCCTCGAGCCCCTCGTCGACCTCCCCATCGGCATCAACATCACCCGCTTCCAGACCCTCCTC
GCCCTCCACCGCTCCTACCTCACCCCCGGCGACTCCTCCTCCGGCTGGACCGCCGGCGCCGCCGCCTACT
ACGTCGGCTACCTCCAGCCCCGCACCTTCCTCCTCAAGTACAACGAGAACGGCACCATCACCGACGCCGT
CGACTGCGCCCTCGACCCCCTCTCCGAGACCAAGTGCACCCTCAAGTCCTTCACCGTCGAGAAGGGCATC
TACCAGACCTCCAACTTCCGCGTCCAGCCCACCGAGTCCATCGTCCGCTTCCCCAACATCACCAACCTCT
GCCCCTTCGACGAGGTCTTCAACGCCACCCGCTTCGCCTCCGTCTACGCCTGGAACCGCAAGCGCATCTC
CAACTGCGTCGCCGACTACTCCGTCCTCTACAACTTCGCCCCTTTCTTCGCCTTCAAGTGCTACGGCGTC
TCCCCCACCAAGCTCAACGACCTCTGCTTCACCAACGTCTACGCCGACTCCTTCGTCATCCGCGGCAACG
AGGTCAGCCAGATCGCCCCCGGCCAGACCGGCAACATCGCCGACTACAACTACAAGCTCCCCGACGACTT
CACCGGCTGCGTCATCGCCTGGAACTCCAACAAGCTCGACTCCAAGGTCGGCGGCAACTACAACTACAGG
TACCGCCTCTTCCGCAAGTCCAACCTCAAGCCCTTCGAGCGCGACATCTCCACCGAGATCTACCAGGCCG
GCAACAAACCCTGCAACGGCGTCGCCGGCGTGAACTGCTACTTCCCCCTCCAGTCCTACGGCTTCAGGCC
CACCTACGGCGTCGGCCACCAGCCCTACCGCGTCGTCGTCCTCTCCTTCGAGCTCCTCCACGCCCCCGCC
ACCGTCTGCGGCCCCAAGAAGTCCACCAACCTCGTCAAGAACAAGTGCGTCAACTTCAACTTCAACGGCC
TCACCGGCACCGGCGTCCTCACCGAGTCCAACAAGAAGTTCCTCCCCTTCCAGCAGTTCGGCCGCGACAT
CGCCGACACCACCGACGCCGTCCGCGACCCCCAGACCCTCGAGATCCTCGACATCACCCCCTGCTCCTTC
GGCGGCGTCTCCGTCATCACCCCCGGCACCAACACCTCCAACCAGGTCGCCGTCCTCTACCAGGGTGTCA
ACTGCACCGAGGTCCCCGTCGCCATCCACGCCGACCAGCTCACCCCCACCTGGCGCGTCTACTCCACCGG
CTCCAACGTCTTCCAGACCCGCGCCGGCTGCCTCATCGGCGCCGAGTACGTCAACAACTCCTACGAGTGC
GACATCCCCATCGGCGCCGGCATCTGCGCCTCCTACCAGACCCAGACCAAGTCCCACCGCCGCGCCCGCT
CCGTCGCCTCCCAGTCCATCATCGCCTACACCATGTCCCTCGGCGCCGAGAACTCCGTCGCCTACTCCAA
CAACTCCATCGCCATCCCCACCAACTTCACCATCTCCGTCACCACCGAGATCCTCCCCGTCTCCATGACC
AAGACCTCCGTCGACTGCACCATGTACATCTGCGGCGACTCCACCGAGTGCTCCAACCTCCTCCTCCAGT
ACGGCTCCTTCTGCACCCAGCTCAAGCGCGCCCTCACCGGCATCGCCGTCGAGCAGGACAAGAACACCCA
GGAGGTCTTCGCCCAGGTCAAGCAGATCTACAAGACCCCCCCCATCAAGTACTTCGGCGGCTTCAACTTC
TCCCAGATCCTCCCCGACCCCTCCAAGCCCTCCAAGCGCTCCTTCATCGAGGACCTCCTCTTCAACAAGG
TCACCCTCGCCGACGCCGGCTTCATCAAGCAGTACGGCGACTGCCTCGGCGACATCGCCGCCCGCGACCT
CATCTGCGCCCAGAAGTTCAACGGCCTCACCGTCCTCCCCCCCCTCCTCACCGACGAGATGATCGCCCAG
TACACCTCCGCCCTCCTCGCCGGCACCATCACCTCCGGCTGGACCTTCGGCGCCGGCGCCGCCCTCCAGA
TCCCCTTCGCCATGCAGATGGCCTACCGCTTCAACGGCATCGGCGTCACCCAGAACGTCCTCTACGAGAA
CCAGAAGCTCATCGCCAACCAGTTCAACTCCGCCATCGGCAAGATCCAGGACTCCCTCTCCTCCACCGCC
TCCGCCCTCGGCAAGCTCCAGGACGTCGTCAACCACAACGCCCAGGCCCTCAACACCCTCGTCAAGCAGC
TCTCCTCCAAGTTCGGCGCCATCTCCTCCGTCCTCAACGACATCCTGTCCCGCCTCGACAAGGTCGAGGC
CGAGGTCCAGATCGACCGCCTCATCACCGGCCGCCTCCAGTCCCTCCAGACCTACGTCACCCAGCAGCTC
ATCCGCGCCGCCGAGATCCGCGCCTCCGCCAACCTCGCCGCCACCAAGATGTCCGAGTGCGTCCTCGGCC
AGTCCAAGCGCGTCGACTTCTGCGGCAAGGGCTACCACCTCATGTCCTTCCCCCAGTCCGCCCCCCACGG
CGTCGTCTTCCTCCACGTCACCTACGTCCCCGCCCAGGAGAAGAACTTCACCACCGCCCCCGCCATCTGC
CACGACGGCAAGGCCCACTTCCCCCGCGAGGGCGTCTTCGTCTCCAACGGCACCCACTGGTTCGTCACCC
AGCGCAACTTCTACGAGCCCCAGATCATCACCACCGACAACACCTTCGTCTCCGGCAACTGCGACGTCGT
CATCGGCATCGTCAACAACACCGTCTACGACCCCCTCCAGCCCGAGCTCGACTCCTTCAAGGAGGAGCTC
GACAAGTACTTCAAGAACCACACCTCCCCCGACGTCGACCTCGGCGACATCTCCGGCATCAACGCCTCCG
TCGTCAACATCCAGAAGGAGATCGACCGCCTCAACGAGGTCGCCAAGAACCTCAACGAGTCCCTCATCGA
CCTCCAGGAGCTCGGCAAGTACGAGCAGTACATCAAGTGGCCCTGGTACATCTGGCTCGGCTTCATCGCC
GGCCTCATCGCCATCGTCATGGTCACCATCATGCTCTGCTGCATGACCTCCTGCTGCTCCTGCCTCAAGG
GCTGCTGCTCCTGCGGCTCCTGCTGCAAGTTCGACGAGGACGACTCCGAGCCCGTCCTCAAGGGCGTCAA
GCTCCACTACACCTAAGCTAGCAGATCTTTTTCCCTCTGCCAAAAATTATGGGGACATCATGAAGCCCCT
TGAGCATCTGACTTCTGGCTAATAAAGGAAATTTATTTTCATTGCAATAGTGTGTTGGAATTTTTTGTGT
CTCTCACTCGGAAGGACATATGGGAGGGCAAATCATTTAAAACATCAGAATGAGTATTTGGTTTAGAGTT
TGGCAACATATGCCCATATGCTGGCTGCCATGAACAAAGGTTGGCTATAAAGAGGTCATCAGTATATGAA
ACAGCCCCCTGCTGTCCATTCCTTATTCCATAGAAAAGCCTTGACTTGAGGTTAGATTTTTTTTATATTT
TGTTTTGTGTTATTTTTTTCTTTAACATCCCTAAAATTTTCCTTACATGTTTTACTAGCCAGATTTTTCC
TCCTCTCCTGACTACTCCCAGTCATAGCTGTCCCTCTTCTCTTATGGAGATCCCTCGACCTGCAGCCCAA
GCTTGGCGTAATCATGGTCATAGCTGTTTCCTGTGTGAAATTGTTATCCGCTCACAATTCCACACAACAT
ACGAGCCGGAAGCATAAAGTGTAAAGCCTGGGGTGCCTAATGAGTGAGCTAACTCACATTAATTGCGTGC
GCTCACTGCCCGCTTTCCAGTCGGGAAACCTGTCGTGCCAGCGGATCCGC
